Addgene plasmid #72245: pJK500
Purpose: Produces E. coli N5-carboxyaminoimidazole ribonucleotide mutase, Trp20>Phe mutant (EcPurE1-W20F), and N5-carboxyaminoimidazole ribonucleotide synthetase (EcPurK)
Depositing lab: T. J. Kappock. Depositing organization: Purdue University.
Backbone
  Vector backbone: pET23a
  Backbone size w/o insert (bp): 3666
  Total vector size (bp): 5191
  Vector type: Bacterial Expression
Growth in bacteria
  Bacterial resistance: Ampicillin, 100 μg/mL
  Growth temperature: 37°C
  Growth strain: DH5alpha
  Copy number: High Copy
Gene/Insert 1
  Gene/Insert name: N5-carboxyaminoimidazole ribonucleotide mutase (alt names: purE; JW0512; b0523)
  Species: Escherichia coli str. K-12 substr. MG1655
  Mutation: changes tryptophan-20 to phenylalanine.
  GenBank ID: NP_415056.1
  Promoter: T7
  Cloning method: Restriction Enzyme; 5′ cloning site NdeI (not destroyed); 3′ cloning site n/a (unknown if destroyed)
  Sequencing primers: 5′ T7 promoter; 3′ n/a
Gene/Insert 2
  Gene/Insert name: N5-carboxyaminoimidazole ribonucleotide synthetase (alt names: purK; JW0511; b0522)
  Species: Escherichia coli str. K-12 substr. MG1655
  Mutation: Pro64 to Arg; Asp65 to His; Gln206 to Arg
  GenBank ID: NP_415055.1
  Promoter: endogenous
  Cloning method: Restriction Enzyme; 5′ cloning site n/a (unknown if destroyed); 3′ cloning site HindIII (not destroyed)
  Sequencing primers: 5′ n/a; 3′ T7 terminator
Terms and licenses: Academic/Nonprofit Terms; Industry Terms: Not Available to Industry
Depositor comments: This construct is based on the pNC2 (Plasmid #72438) plasmid. It encodes sequence variants in the purK region described there. This plasmid encodes arginine-64 and histidine-65, an apparently natural variant in some E. coli accessions, as well as a glutamine-205 to arginine mutant introduced during the cloning of parental plasmid pNC2 (Addgene Plasmid #72438)
How to cite: pJK500 was a gift from T. J. Kappock (Addgene plasmid # 72245 ; http://n2t.net/addgene:72245 ; RRID:Addgene_72245)
