[The description below was written by a language model from this plasmid's Addgene catalogue record and pLannotate feature annotations shown in this document.]
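Description:
pJK500 is a 5,191 bp bacterial expression plasmid built on the pET23a backbone that carries the contiguous purE–purK region of Escherichia coli K-12 MG1655. It is maintained through a ColE1/pMB1-type origin and is recorded as high copy, although the annotation also picks up pBR322-derived bom and rop sequences. Selection is by ampicillin through the bla gene and its own promoter. An f1 origin is also present, which permits single-stranded DNA production.

The payload sits downstream of the T7 promoter and the phage T7 gene 10 ribosome binding site. The purE coding sequence was inserted at an NdeI site and encodes N5-carboxyaminoimidazole ribonucleotide mutase with tryptophan-20 replaced by phenylalanine (EcPurE1-W20F). The purK coding sequence begins right where purE ends, with the annotated boundaries overlapping by one base. It runs to a HindIII junction and encodes N5-carboxyaminoimidazole ribonucleotide synthetase. The record lists the purK promoter as endogenous, but because the two genes keep their native operon arrangement, both lie on the transcript driven by T7 RNA polymerase and ended by the T7 terminator.

The vector's His-tag sequence and a gene 10-derived fragment are annotated only as separate fragments downstream of purK, so the record does not indicate that either protein is tagged. The purK sequence carries Arg64 and His65, described as an apparently natural variant in some E. coli accessions. It also has a glutamine-to-arginine change inherited from the parental plasmid pNC2, numbered 206 in one field and 205 in the depositor comments.

The plasmid is used to produce the W20F mutase together with PurK, the enzymes for two consecutive steps in de novo purine biosynthesis.
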