Features (pLannotate 1.2.2; 15 found; start..end, strand, type, name):
     12..467     +  rep_origin     f1 ori (sequence partly withheld): f1 bacteriophage origin of replication; arrow indicates direction of (+) strand synthesis
    494..598     +  promoter       AmpR promoter: bla
    599..1459    +  CDS            AmpR: β-lactamase; bla; confers resistance to ampicillin, carbenicillin, and related antibiotics
   1630..2218    +  rep_origin     ori: high-copy-number ColE1/pMB1/pBR322/pUC origin of replication
   2404..2546    -  misc_feature   bom: basis of mobility region from pBR322
   2648..2839    -  CDS            rop: Rop protein, which maintains plasmids at low copy number; rop
   2856..3236    +  CDS            YPB1_ECOLX: Protein predicted: Swiss-Prot protein existence level 4. From Escherichia coli.
   3348..3366    +  promoter       T7 promoter: promoter for bacteriophage T7 RNA polymerase
   3398..3420    +  RBS            RBS: efficient ribosome binding site from bacteriophage T7 gene 10 (Olins and Rangwala, 1989)
   3428..3934    +  CDS            purE: PURE_ECOLI - Experimental evidence at protein level: Swiss-Prot protein existence level 1. Catalyzes the conversion of N5-carboxyaminoimidazole ribonucleotide (N5-CAIR) to 4-carboxy-5-aminoimidazole ribonucleotide (CAIR). From Escherichia coli (strain K12).
   3934..4998    +  CDS            purK: PURK_ECOLI - Experimental evidence at protein level: Swiss-Prot protein existence level 1. Catalyzes the ATP-dependent conversion of 5-aminoimidazole ribonucleotide (AIR) and HCO(3)(-) to N5-carboxyaminoimidazole ribonucleotide (N5-CAIR). From Escherichia coli (strain K12).
   5002..5019    +  misc_feature   MCS (fragment): pUC18/19 multiple cloning site
   5035..5052    +  CDS            9xHis (fragment): 9xHis affinity tag
   5062..5111    +  CDS            SET1 (fragment): solubility-enhancement tag derived from T7 phage gene 10B
   5119..5166    +  terminator     T7 terminator: transcription terminator for bacteriophage T7 RNA polymerase
>Addgene plasmid #72245 | pJK500 | depositor full sequence | sequence record 140434 | Full plasmid sequence
TGGCGAATGGG
[124 nt withheld, positions 12-135]
C
[91 nt withheld, positions 137-227]
A
[49 nt withheld, positions 229-277]
CCTTTGACGTTGGAGTCCACGTTCTTT
[37 nt withheld, positions 305-341]
ACCCTATCTCGGTCTATTCTTTTGATTTATAAGGGATTTTGCCGATTTCGGCCTATTGGTTAAAAAATGA
GCTGATTTAACAAAAATTTAACGCGAATTTTAACAAAATATTAACGTTTACAATTTCAGGTGGCACTTTT
CGGGGAAATGTGCGCGGAACCCCTATTTGTTTATTTTTCTAAATACATTCAAATATGTATCCGCTCATGA
GACAATAACCCTGATAAATGCTTCAATAATATTGAAAAAGGAAGAGTATGAGTATTCAACATTTCCGTGT
CGCCCTTATTCCCTTTTTTGCGGCATTTTGCCTTCCTGTTTTTGCTCACCCAGAAACGCTGGTGAAAGTA
AAAGATGCTGAAGATCAGTTGGGTGCACGAGTGGGTTACATCGAACTGGATCTCAACAGCGGTAAGATCC
TTGAGAGTTTTCGCCCCGAAGAACGTTTTCCAATGATGAGCACTTTTAAAGTTCTGCTATGTGGCGCGGT
ATTATCCCGTATTGACGCCGGGCAAGAGCAACTCGGTCGCCGCATACACTATTCTCAGAATGACTTGGTT
GAGTACTCACCAGTCACAGAAAAGCATCTTACGGATGGCATGACAGTAAGAGAATTATGCAGTGCTGCCA
TAACCATGAGTGATAACACTGCGGCCAACTTACTTCTGACAACGATCGGAGGACCGAAGGAGCTAACCGC
TTTTTTGCACAACATGGGGGATCATGTAACTCGCCTTGATCGTTGGGAACCGGAGCTGAATGAAGCCATA
CCAAACGACGAGCGTGACACCACGATGCCTGCAGCAATGGCAACAACGTTGCGCAAACTATTAACTGGCG
AACTACTTACTCTAGCTTCCCGGCAACAATTAATAGACTGGATGGAGGCGGATAAAGTTGCAGGACCACT
TCTGCGCTCGGCCCTTCCGGCTGGCTGGTTTATTGCTGATAAATCTGGAGCCGGTGAGCGTGGGTCTCGC
GGTATCATTGCAGCACTGGGGCCAGATGGTAAGCCCTCCCGTATCGTAGTTATCTACACGACGGGGAGTC
AGGCAACTATGGATGAACGAAATAGACAGATCGCTGAGATAGGTGCCTCACTGATTAAGCATTGGTAACT
GTCAGACCAAGTTTACTCATATATACTTTAGATTGATTTAAAACTTCATTTTTAATTTAAAAGGATCTAG
GTGAAGATCCTTTTTGATAATCTCATGACCAAAATCCCTTAACGTGAGTTTTCGTTCCACTGAGCGTCAG
ACCCCGTAGAAAAGATCAAAGGATCTTCTTGAGATCCTTTTTTTCTGCGCGTAATCTGCTGCTTGCAAAC
AAAAAAACCACCGCTACCAGCGGTGGTTTGTTTGCCGGATCAAGAGCTACCAACTCTTTTTCCGAAGGTA
ACTGGCTTCAGCAGAGCGCAGATACCAAATACTGTCCTTCTAGTGTAGCCGTAGTTAGGCCACCACTTCA
AGAACTCTGTAGCACCGCCTACATACCTCGCTCTGCTAATCCTGTTACCAGTGGCTGCTGCCAGTGGCGA
TAAGTCGTGTCTTACCGGGTTGGACTCAAGACGATAGTTACCGGATAAGGCGCAGCGGTCGGGCTGAACG
GGGGGTTCGTGCACACAGCCCAGCTTGGAGCGAACGACCTACACCGAACTGAGATACCTACAGCGTGAGC
TATGAGAAAGCGCCACGCTTCCCGAAGGGAGAAAGGCGGACAGGTATCCGGTAAGCGGCAGGGTCGGAAC
AGGAGAGCGCACGAGGGAGCTTCCAGGGGGAAACGCCTGGTATCTTTATAGTCCTGTCGGGTTTCGCCAC
CTCTGACTTGAGCGTCGATTTTTGTGATGCTCGTCAGGGGGGCGGAGCCTATGGAAAAACGCCAGCAACG
CGGCCTTTTTACGGTTCCTGGCCTTTTGCTGGCCTTTTGCTCACATGTTCTTTCCTGCGTTATCCCCTGA
TTCTGTGGATAACCGTATTACCGCCTTTGAGTGAGCTGATACCGCTCGCCGCAGCCGAACGACCGAGCGC
AGCGAGTCAGTGAGCGAGGAAGCGGAAGAGCGCCTGATGCGGTATTTTCTCCTTACGCATCTGTGCGGTA
TTTCACACCGCATATATGGTGCACTCTCAGTACAATCTGCTCTGATGCCGCATAGTTAAGCCAGTATACA
CTCCGCTATCGCTACGTGACTGGGTCATGGCTGCGCCCCGACACCCGCCAACACCCGCTGACGCGCCCTG
ACGGGCTTGTCTGCTCCCGGCATCCGCTTACAGACAAGCTGTGACCGTCTCCGGGAGCTGCATGTGTCAG
AGGTTTTCACCGTCATCACCGAAACGCGCGAGGCAGCTGCGGTAAAGCTCATCAGCGTGGTCGTGAAGCG
ATTCACAGATGTCTGCCTGTTCATCCGCGTCCAGCTCGTTGAGTTTCTCCAGAAGCGTTAATGTCTGGCT
TCTGATAAAGCGGGCCATGTTAAGGGCGGTTTTTTCCTGTTTGGTCACTGATGCCTCCGTGTAAGGGGGA
TTTCTGTTCATGGGGGTAATGATACCGATGAAACGAGAGAGGATGCTCACGATACGGGTTACTGATGATG
AACATGCCCGGTTACTGGAACGTTGTGAGGGTAAACAACTGGCGGTATGGATGCGGCGGGACCAGAGAAA
AATCACTCAGGGTCAATGCCAGCGCTTCGTTAATACAGATGTAGGTGTTCCACAGGGTAGCCAGCAGCAT
CCTGCGATGCAGATCCGGAACATAATGGTGCAGGGCGCTGACTTCCGCGTTTCCAGACTTTACGAAACAC
GGAAACCGAAGACCATTCATGTTGTTGCTCAGGTCGCAGACGTTTTGCAGCAGCAGTCGCTTCACGTTCG
CTCGCGTATCGGTGATTCATTCTGCTAACCAGTAAGGCAACCCCGCCAGCCTAGCCGGGTCCTCAACGAC
AGGAGCACGATCATGCGCACCCGTGGCCAGGACCCAACGCTGCCCGAGATCTCGATCCCGCGAAATTAAT
ACGACTCACTATAGGGAGACCACAACGGTTTCCCTCTAGAAATAATTTTGTTTAACTTTAAGAAGGAGAT
ATACATATGTCTTCCCGCAATAATCCGGCGCGTGTCGCCATTGTGATGGGGTCCAAAAGCGACTTTGCTA
CCATGCAGTTCGCCGCCGAAATCTTCGAAATCCTGAATGTCCCGCACCACGTTGAAGTGGTTTCTGCTCA
CCGCACCCCCGATAAACTGTTCAGCTTCGCCGAAAGCGCCGAAGAGAACGGTTATCAGGTGATTATTGCG
GGCGCAGGCGGCGCAGCGCATCTGCCAGGCATGATTGCCGCCAAAACGCTGGTGCCGGTGCTGGGCGTGC
CAGTACAGAGCGCCGCACTGAGCGGTGTCGATAGCCTCTACTCCATCGTACAAATGCCGCGCGGCATTCC
GGTGGGTACGCTGGCGATTGGTAAAGCTGGCGCGGCAAACGCGGCGTTACTGGCAGCACAAATTCTTGCG
ACTCATGATAAAGAACTGCACCAGCGTCTGAATGACTGGCGCAAAGCCCAGACCGACGAAGTGCTGGAAA
ACCCGGACCCGCGAGGTGCGGCATGAAACAGGTTTGCGTCCTCGGTAACGGGCAGTTAGGCCGTATGCTG
CGTCAGGCAGGCGAACCGTTAGGCATTGCTGTCTGGCCAGTCGGGCTGGACGCTGAACCGGCGGCGGTGC
CTTTTCAACAAAGCGTGATTACCGCTGAGATAGAACGCTGGCCGGAAACCGCATTAACCCGCGAGCTGGC
GCGCCATCCGGCCTTTGTGAACCGCGATGTGTTCCCGATTATTGCTGACCGTCTGACTCAGAAGCAGCTT
TTCGATAAGCTCCACCTGCCGACTGCACCGTGGCAGTTACTTGCCGAACGCAGCGAGTGGCCTGCGGTGT
TTGATCGTTTAGGTGAGCTGGCGATTGTTAAGCGTCGCACTGGTGGTTATGACGGTCGCGGTCAATGGCG
TTTACGCGCAAATGAAACCGAACAGTTACCGGCAGAGTGTTACGGCGAATGTATTGTCGAGCAGGGCATT
AACTTCTCTGGTGAAGTGTCGCTGGTTGGCGCGCGCGGCTTTGATGGCAGCACCGTGTTTTATCCGCTGA
CGCATAACCTGCATCAGGACGGTATTTTGCGCACCAGCGTCGCTTTTCCGCAGGCCAACGCACAGCAGCA
GGCGCGAGCCGAAGAGATGCTGTCGGCGATTATGCAGGAGCTGGGCTATGTGGGCGTGATGGCGATGGAG
TGTTTTGTCACCCCGCAAGGTCTGTTGATCAACGAACTGGCACCGCGTGTGCATAACAGCGGTCACTGGA
CACAAAACGGTGCCAGCATCAGCCAGTTTGAGCTGCATCTGCGGGCGATTACCGATCTGCCGTTACCGCA
ACCAGTGGTGAATAATCCGTCGGTGATGATCAATCTGATTGGTAGCGATGTGAATTATGACTGGCTGAAA
CTGCCGCTGGTGCATCTGCACTGGTACGACAAAGAAGTCCGTCCGGGGCGTAAAGTGGGGCATCTGAATT
TGACCGACAGCGACACATCGCGTCTGACTGCGACGCTGGAAGCCTTAATCCCGCTGCTGCCGCCGGAATA
TGCCAGCGGCGTGATTTGGGCGCAGAGTAAGTTCGGTTAACTGCAGGCATGCAAGCTTGCGGCCGCACTC
GAGCACCACCACCACCACCACTGAGATCCGGCTGCTAACAAAGCCCGAAAGGAAGCTGAGTTGGCTGCTG
CCACCGCTGAGCAATAACTAGCATAACCCCTTGGGGCCTCTAAACGGGTCTTGAGGGGTTTTTTGCTGAA
AGGAGGAACTATATCCGGAT
