>Addgene plasmid #72245 | pJK500 | addgene partial sequence | sequence record 134383 | T7term 5'-GCTAGTTATTGCTCAGCGG-3'
TTTCGGGCTTTGTTAGCAGCCGGATCTCAGTGGTGGTGGTGGTGGTGCTCGAGTGCGGCCGCAAGCTTGC
ATGCCTGCAGTTAACCGAACTTACTCTGCGCCCAAATCACGCCGCTGGCATATTCCGGCGGCAGCAGCGG
GATTAAGGCTTCCAGCGTCGCAGTCAGACGCGATGTGTCGCTGTCGGTCAAATTCAGATGCCCCACTTTA
CGCCCCGGACGGACTTCTTTGTCGTACCAGTGCAGATGCACCAGCGGCAGTTTCAGCCAGTCATAATTCA
CATCGCTACCAATCAGATTGATCATCACCGACGGATTATTCACCACTGGTTGCGGTAACGGCAGATCGGT
AATCGCCCGCAGATGCAGCTCAAACTGGCTGATGCTGGCACCGTTTTGTGTCCAGTGACCGCTGTTATGC
ACACGCGGTGCCAGTTCGTTGATCAACAGACCTTGCGGGGTGACAAAACACTCCATCGCCATCACGCCCA
CATAGCCCAGCTCCTGCATAATCGCCGACAGCATCTCTTCGGCTCGCGCCTGCTGCTGTGCGTTGGCCTG
CGGAAAAGCGACGCTGGTGCGCAAAATACCGTCCTGATGCAGGTTATGCGTCAGCGGATAAAACACGGTG
CTGCCATCAAAGCCGCGCGCGCCAACCAGCGACACTTCACCAGAGAAGTTAATGCCCTGCTCGACAATAC
ATTCGCCGTAACACTCTGCCGGTAACTGTTCGGTTTCATTTGCGCGTAAACGCCATTGACCGCGACCGTC
ATAACCACCAGTGCGACGCTTAACAATCGCCAGCTCACCTAAA
