>Addgene plasmid #72245 | pJK500 | addgene partial sequence | sequence record 135725 | T7 5'-TAATACGACTCACTATAGGG-3'
TTTTGTTTAACTTTAAGAAGGAGATATACATATGTCTTCCCGCAATAATCCGGCGCGTGTCGCCATTGTG
ATGGGGTCCAAAAGCGACTTTGCTACCATGCAGTTCGCCGCCGAAATCTTCGAAATCCTGAATGTCCCGC
ACCACGTTGAAGTGGTTTCTGCTCACCGCACCCCCGATAAACTGTTCAGCTTCGCCGAAAGCGCCGAAGA
GAACGGTTATCAGGTGATTATTGCGGGCGCAGGCGGCGCAGCGCATCTGCCAGGCATGATTGCCGCCAAA
ACGCTGGTGCCGGTGCTGGGCGTGCCAGTACAGAGCGCCGCACTGAGCGGTGTCGATAGCCTCTACTCCA
TCGTACAAATGCCGCGCGGCATTCCGGTGGGTACGCTGGCGATTGGTAAAGCTGGCGCGGCAAACGCGGC
GTTACTGGCAGCACAAATTCTTGCGACTCATGATAAAGAACTGCACCAGCGTCTGAATGACTGGCGCAAA
GCCCAGACCGACGAAGTGCTGGAAAACCCGGACCCGCGAGGTGCGGCATGAAACAGGTTTGCGTCCTCGG
TAACGGGCAGTTAGGCCGTATGCTGCGTCAGGCAGGCGAACCGTTAGGCATTGCTGTCTGGCCAGTCGGG
CTGGACGCTGAACCGGCGGCGGTGCCTTTTCAACAAAGCGTGATTACCGCTGAGATAGAACGCTGGCCGG
AAACCGCATTAACCCGCGAGCTGGCGCGCCATCCGGCCTTTGTGAACCGCGATGTGTTCCCGATTATTGC
TGACCGTCTGACTCAGAAGCAGCTTTTCGATAAGCTCCACCTGCCGACTGCACCGTGGCAGTTACTTGCC
GAACGCAGCGAGTGGCCTGCGGTGTTTGATCGTTTAGGTGAGCTGGCGATTGTTAAGCGTCGCACTGGTG
GTTATGACGGTCGCGGTCAATGGCGTTTACGCGCAAATGAAACCGAACAGTTACCGGCAGAGTGTTACGG
CGAATGTATTGTCGAGCAGGGCATTAACTTCTCTGGTGAAGTGTC
